Addgene plasmid #209786: pAAV-TNT4-TadA8e-SpRY N aa2-713-InteinN
Purpose: Expresses TadA8e and SpRY cas9N by the specific TNT4 promoter
Depositing lab: Yuxuan Guo. Depositing organization: Peking University Health Science Center. Publication: MicroRNA-122-Mediated Liver Detargeting Enhances the Tissue Specificity of Cardiac Genome Editing. Yang L, Liu Z, Chen G, Chen Z, Guo C, Ji X, Cui Q, Sun Y, Hu X, Zheng Y, Li Y, Gao F, Chen L, Zhou P, Pu WT, Guo Y. Circulation. 2024 May 28;149(22):1778-1781. doi: 10.1161/CIRCULATIONAHA.123.065438. Epub 2024 May 28. PubMed 38805581.
Backbone
  Vector backbone: pAAV-CMV-TadA8e-SpG N aa2-713-InteinN
  Backbone size w/o insert (bp): 7172
  Total vector size (bp): 7131
  Vector type: AAV
Growth in bacteria
  Bacterial resistance: Ampicillin, 100 μg/mL
  Growth temperature: 37°C
  Growth strain: NEB Stable
  Copy number: Unknown
Gene/Insert
  Gene/Insert name: TNT4, TadA8e, SpRY N, inteinN (alt name: TadA8e, Split-SpRY N-terminal half and TNT4 promoter)
  Species: Synthetic
  Insert size (bp): 3748
  Promoter: TNT4
  Cloning method: Gibson Cloning
  Sequencing primers: 5′ tagttaatgattaacccgcc
Terms and licenses: Academic/Nonprofit Terms; Industry Terms: Not Available to Industry
Depositor comments: Please visit https://www.biorxiv.org/content/10.1101/2023.06.29.546982v1 for bioRxiv preprint.
How to cite: pAAV-TNT4-TadA8e-SpRY N aa2-713-InteinN was a gift from Yuxuan Guo (Addgene plasmid # 209786 ; http://n2t.net/addgene:209786 ; RRID:Addgene_209786)
