[The description below was written by a language model from this plasmid's Addgene catalogue record and pLannotate feature annotations shown in this document.]
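Description:
pAAV-TNT4-TadA8e-SpRY N aa2-713-InteinN is an AAV transfer plasmid that carries the N-terminal half of a split adenine base editor under a cardiac-directed promoter. It was built by Gibson cloning from a related CMV-driven SpG version of the same split editor. The bacterial backbone provides a high-copy ColE1/pUC-type origin, an ampicillin resistance gene with its own promoter, an f1 origin, and remnants of a lac cloning region (lacZα fragment, lac promoter/operator). Two AAV2 inverted terminal repeats, annotated as fragments, flank the expression cassette and define the segment that is packaged into recombinant AAV particles.

Between the ITRs, the catalogue names the TNT4 promoter as the driver of expression. The automated annotation does not recognise this element and marks only short SV40 promoter and CMV enhancer fragments upstream of the coding region, so the unannotated stretch before the first CDS presumably contains TNT4. The open reading frame begins with the TadA8e deaminase, detected as E. coli tadA. This is followed by SpRY Cas9 residues 2–713, annotated as Cas9(N) plus a portion of Cas9(C), and then by an N-terminal split intein, which the tool matches to a cyanobacterial DnaB fragment. An SV40 polyadenylation signal is annotated after the coding sequence, on the opposite strand.

Because a full base editor exceeds AAV packaging capacity, this half is meant to be co-delivered with a companion vector that encodes the C-terminal intein and the rest of SpRY. Protein trans-splicing then reconstitutes the complete editor. The associated publication concerns tissue-specific cardiac genome editing. The sequenced record is 7,096 nt, slightly shorter than the 7,131 bp listed in the catalogue.
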