Features (pLannotate 1.2.2; 19 found; start..end, strand, type, name):
     59..487     -  rep_origin     f1 ori (sequence partly withheld): f1 bacteriophage origin of replication; arrow indicates direction of (+) strand synthesis
    492..649     -  CDS            lacZα (fragment): LacZα fragment of β-galactosidase; lacZ fragment
    663..793     -  repeat_region  AAV2 ITR (fragment): inverted terminal repeat of adeno-associated virus serotype 2 inverted
    840..907     +  promoter       SV40 promoter (fragment): SV40 enhancer and early promoter
    908..924     +  enhancer       CMV enhancer (fragment): human cytomegalovirus immediate early enhancer
   1511..2002    +  CDS            tadA: TADA_ECOLI - Also known as yfhC. Experimental evidence at protein level: Swiss-Prot protein existence level 1. Catalyzes the deamination of adenosine to inosine at the wobble position 34 of tRNA(Arg2). Essential for cell viability. From Escherichia coli (strain K12).
   2105..3820    +  CDS            Cas9(N): N-terminal portion of Streptococcus pyogenes Cas9 (Zetsche et al., 2015)
   3821..4233    +  CDS            Cas9(C) (fragment): C-terminal portion of Streptococcus pyogenes Cas9 (Zetsche et al., 2015)
   4241..4546    +  CDS            dnaB (fragment): DNAB_SYNY3 - Experimental evidence at protein level: Swiss-Prot protein existence level 1. Participates in initiation and elongation during chromosome replication; it exhibits DNA-dependent ATPase activity. From Synechocystis sp. (strain PCC 6803 / Kazusa).
   4589..4670    -  polyA_signal   SV40 poly(A) signal: SV40 polyadenylation signal
   4693..4761    -  CDS            large T antigen (fragment): large T antigen from SV40 (simian virus 40)
   4809..4939    +  repeat_region  AAV2 ITR (fragment): inverted terminal repeat of adeno-associated virus serotype 2 inverted
   5000..5016    -  protein_bind   lac operator: The lac repressor binds to the lac operator to inhibit transcription in E. coli. This inhibition can be relieved by adding lactose or isopropyl-β-D-thiogalactopyranoside (IPTG). lac repressor encoded by lacI
   5024..5054    -  promoter       lac promoter: promoter for the E. coli lac operon
   5069..5090    -  protein_bind   CAP binding site: CAP binding activates transcription in the presence of cAMP. E. coli catabolite activator protein
   5103..5195    -  CDS            lacI (fragment): lac repressor; lacI; The lac repressor binds to the lac operator to inhibit transcription in E. coli. This inhibition can be relieved by adding lactose or isopropyl-β-D-thiogalactopyranoside (IPTG).
   5378..5966    -  rep_origin     ori: high-copy-number ColE1/pMB1/pBR322/pUC origin of replication
   6137..6997    -  CDS            AmpR: β-lactamase; bla; confers resistance to ampicillin, carbenicillin, and related antibiotics
   6998..6       -  promoter       AmpR promoter (across the origin): bla
>Addgene plasmid #209786 | pAAV-TNT4-TadA8e-SpRY N aa2-713-InteinN | addgene full sequence | sequence record 415448 | Addgene NGS Result
TCCGCGCACATTTCCCCGAAAAGTGCCACCTAAATTGTAAGCGTTAATATTTTGTTAAAATTCGCGTTAA
ATTTTTGTTAAATCAGCTCATTTTTTAACCAATAGGCCGAAATCGGCAAAATCCCTTATAAATCAAAAGA
ATAGACCGAGATAGGGT
[37 nt withheld, positions 158-194]
AAAGAACGTGGACTCCAACGTCAAAGG
[49 nt withheld, positions 222-270]
T
[91 nt withheld, positions 272-362]
G
[124 nt withheld, positions 364-487]
CCCATTCGCCATTCAGGCTGCGCAACTGTTGGGAAGGGCGATCGGTGCGGGCCTCTTCGCTATTACGCCA
GCTGGCGAAAGGGGGATGTGCTGCAAGGCGATTAAGTTGGGTAACGCCAGGGTTTTCCCAGTCACGACGT
TGTAAAACGACGGCCAGTGAATTAGGTTAATTAAGGCTGCGCGCTCGCTCGCTCACTGAGGCCGCCCGGG
CAAAGCCCGGGCGTCGGGCGACCTTTGGTCGCCCGGCCTCAGTGAGCGAGCGAGCGCGCAGAGAGGGAGT
GGCCAACTCCATCACTAGGGGTTCCTTGTAGTTAATGATTAACCCGCCATGCTACTTATCTACTGCGGCC
GCGGAATGTGTGTCAGTTAGGGTGTGGAAAGTCCCCAGGCTCCCCAGCAGGCAGAAGTATGCAAAGCATG
GACATTGATTATTGACTCAGTCCATTAGGAGCCAGTAGCCTGGAAGATGTCTTTACCCCCAGCATCAGTT
CAAGTGGAGCAGCACATAACTCTTGCCCTCTGCCTTCCAAGATTCTGGTGCTGAGACTTATGGAGTGTCT
TGGAGGTTGCCTTCTGCCCCCCAACCCTGCTCCCAGCTGGCCCTCCCAGGCCTGGGTTGCTGGCCTCTGC
TTTATCAGGATTCTCAAGAGGGACAGCTGGTTTATGTTGCATGACTGTTCCCTGCATATCTGCTCTGGTT
TTAAATAGCTTATCTGAGCAGCTGGAGGACCACATGGGCTTATATGGCGTGGGGTACATGTTCCTGTAGC
CTTGTCCCTGGCACCTGCCAAAATAGCAGCCAACACCCCCCACCCCCACCGCCATCCCCCTGCCCCACCC
GTCCCCTGTCGCACATTCCTCCCTCCGCAGGGCTGGCTCACCAGGCCCCAGCCCACATGCCTGCTTAAAG
CCCTCTCCATCCTCTGCCTCACCCAGTCCCCGCTGAGACTGAGCAGACGCCTCCAGGATCTGTCGGCAGC
GCTACCGGTCGCCACCATGGCCCCAAAGAAGAAGCGGAAAGTCTCTGAGGTGGAGTTTTCCCACGAGTAC
TGGATGAGACATGCCCTGACCCTGGCCAAGAGGGCACGGGATGAGAGGGAGGTGCCTGTGGGAGCCGTGC
TGGTGCTGAACAATAGAGTGATCGGCGAGGGCTGGAACAGAGCCATCGGCCTGCACGACCCAACAGCCCA
TGCCGAAATTATGGCCCTGAGACAGGGCGGCCTGGTCATGCAGAACTACAGACTGATTGACGCCACCCTG
TACGTGACATTCGAGCCTTGCGTGATGTGCGCCGGCGCCATGATCCACTCTAGGATCGGCCGCGTGGTGT
TTGGCGTGAGGAACTCAAAAAGAGGCGCCGCAGGCTCCCTGATGAACGTGCTGAACTACCCCGGCATGAA
TCACCGCGTCGAAATTACCGAGGGAATCCTGGCAGATGAATGTGCCGCCCTGCTGTGCGATTTCTATCGG
ATGCCTAGACAGGTGTTCAATGCTCAGAAGAAGGCCCAGAGCTCCATCAACTCCGGAGGATCTAGCGGAG
GCTCCTCTGGCTCTGAGACACCTGGCACAAGCGAGAGCGCAACACCTGAAAGCAGCGGGGGCAGCAGCGG
GGGGTCAGACAAGAAGTACAGCATCGGCCTGGCCATCGGCACCAACTCTGTGGGCTGGGCCGTGATCACC
GACGAGTACAAGGTGCCCAGCAAGAAATTCAAGGTGCTGGGCAACACCGACCGGCACAGCATCAAGAAGA
ACCTGATCGGAGCCCTGCTGTTCGACAGCGGCGAAACAGCCGAGAGAACCCGGCTGAAGAGAACCGCCAG
AAGAAGATACACCAGACGGAAGAACCGGATCTGCTATCTGCAAGAGATCTTCAGCAACGAGATGGCCAAG
GTGGACGACAGCTTCTTCCACAGACTGGAAGAGTCCTTCCTGGTGGAAGAGGATAAGAAGCACGAGCGGC
ACCCCATCTTCGGCAACATCGTGGACGAGGTGGCCTACCACGAGAAGTACCCCACCATCTACCACCTGAG
AAAGAAACTGGTGGACAGCACCGACAAGGCCGACCTGCGGCTGATCTATCTGGCCCTGGCCCACATGATC
AAGTTCCGGGGCCACTTCCTGATCGAGGGCGACCTGAACCCCGACAACAGCGACGTGGACAAGCTGTTCA
TCCAGCTGGTGCAGACCTACAACCAGCTGTTCGAGGAAAACCCCATCAACGCCAGCGGCGTGGACGCCAA
GGCCATCCTGTCTGCCAGACTGAGCAAGAGCAGACGGCTGGAAAATCTGATCGCCCAGCTGCCCGGCGAG
AAGAAGAATGGCCTGTTCGGAAACCTGATTGCCCTGAGCCTGGGCCTGACCCCCAACTTCAAGAGCAACT
TCGACCTGGCCGAGGATGCCAAACTGCAGCTGAGCAAGGACACCTACGACGACGACCTGGACAACCTGCT
GGCCCAGATCGGCGACCAGTACGCCGACCTGTTTCTGGCCGCCAAGAACCTGTCCGACGCCATCCTGCTG
AGCGACATCCTGAGAGTGAACACCGAGATCACCAAGGCCCCCCTGAGCGCCTCTATGATCAAGAGATACG
ACGAGCACCACCAGGACCTGACCCTGCTGAAAGCTCTCGTGCGGCAGCAGCTGCCTGAGAAGTACAAAGA
GATTTTCTTCGACCAGAGCAAGAACGGCTACGCCGGCTACATTGACGGCGGAGCCAGCCAGGAAGAGTTC
TACAAGTTCATCAAGCCCATCCTGGAAAAGATGGACGGCACCGAGGAACTGCTCGTGAAGCTGAACAGAG
AGGACCTGCTGCGGAAGCAGCGGACCTTCGACAACGGCAGCATCCCCCACCAGATCCACCTGGGAGAGCT
GCACGCCATTCTGCGGCGGCAGGAAGATTTTTACCCATTCCTGAAGGACAACCGGGAAAAGATCGAGAAG
ATCCTGACCTTCCGCATCCCCTACTACGTGGGCCCTCTGGCCAGGGGAAACAGCAGATTCGCCTGGATGA
CCAGAAAGAGCGAGGAAACCATCACCCCCTGGAACTTCGAGGAAGTGGTGGACAAGGGCGCTTCCGCCCA
GAGCTTCATCGAGCGGATGACCAACTTCGATAAGAACCTGCCCAACGAGAAGGTGCTGCCCAAGCACAGC
CTGCTGTACGAGTACTTCACCGTGTATAACGAGCTGACCAAAGTGAAATACGTGACCGAGGGAATGAGAA
AGCCCGCCTTCCTGAGCGGCGAGCAGAAAAAGGCCATCGTGGACCTGCTGTTCAAGACCAACCGGAAAGT
GACCGTGAAGCAGCTGAAAGAGGACTACTTCAAGAAAATCGAGTGCTTCGACTCCGTGGAAATCTCCGGC
GTGGAAGATCGGTTCAACGCCTCCCTGGGCACATACCACGATCTGCTGAAAATTATCAAGGACAAGGACT
TCCTGGACAATGAGGAAAACGAGGACATTCTGGAAGATATCGTGCTGACCCTGACACTGTTTGAGGACAG
AGAGATGATCGAGGAACGGCTGAAAACCTATGCCCACCTGTTCGACGACAAAGTGATGAAGCAGCTGAAG
CGGCGGAGATACACCGGCTGGGGCAGGCTGAGCCGGAAGCTGATCAACGGCATCCGAGACAAGCAGAGTG
GAAAGACAATCCTGGATTTTCTTAAGTCCGATGGATTTGCCAACCGGAACTTCATGCAGTTGATCCATGA
TGACTCTCTCACCTTTAAGGAGGACATCCAGAAAGCACAAGTTTGTCTGGCTGGCGATACTCTCATTACC
CTGGCCGATGGACGACGAGTGCCTATTAGAGAACTGGTGTCACAGCAGAATTTTTCCGTGTGGGCTCTGA
ATCCTCAGACTTACCGCCTGGAGAGGGCTAGAGTGAGTAGAGCTTTCTGTACCGGCATCAAACCTGTGTA
CCGCCTCACCACTAGACTGGGGAGATCCATTAGGGCCACTGCCAACCACCGATTTCTCACACCTCAGGGC
TGGAAACGAGTCGATGAACTCCAGCCTGGAGATTACCTGGCTCTGCCTAGGAGAATCCCTACTGCCTCCT
GATCTCGAGCTCGATGAGTTTGGACAAACCACAACTAGAATGCAGTGAAAAAAATGCTTTATTTGTGAAA
TTTGTGATGCTATTGCTTTATTTGTAACCATTATAAGCTGCAATAAACAAGTTAACAACAACAATTGCAT
TCATTTTATGTTTCAGGTTCAGGGGGAGGTGTGGGAGGTTTTTTAAAGCAAGTAAAACCTCTACAAATGT
GGTAGCGGCCGCAGGTAGATAAGTAGCATGGCGGGTTAATCATTAACTACAAGGAACCCCTAGTGATGGA
GTTGGCCACTCCCTCTCTGCGCGCTCGCTCGCTCACTGAGGCCGGGCGACCAAAGGTCGCCCGACGCCCG
GGCTTTGCCCGGGCGGCCTCAGTGAGCGAGCGAGCGCGCAGCCTAATTAAGGCCTTAATTAAATCTGGCG
TAATCATGGTCATAGCTGTTTCCTGTGTGAAATTGTTATCCGCTCACAATTCCACACAACATACGAGCCG
GAAGCATAAAGTGTAAAGCCTGGGGTGCCTAATGAGTGAGCTAACTCACATTAATTGCGTTGCGCTCACT
GCCCGCTTTCCAGTCGGGAAACCTGTCGTGCCAGCTGCATTAATGAATCGGCCAACGCGCGGGGAGAGGC
GGTTTGCGTATTGGGCGCTCTTCCGCTTCCTCGCTCACTGACTCGCTGCGCTCGGTCGTTCGGCTGCGGC
GAGCGGTATCAGCTCACTCAAAGGCGGTAATACGGTTATCCACAGAATCAGGGGATAACGCAGGAAAGAA
CATGTGAGCAAAAGGCCAGCAAAAGGCCAGGAACCGTAAAAAGGCCGCGTTGCTGGCGTTTTTCCATAGG
CTCCGCCCCCCTGACGAGCATCACAAAAATCGACGCTCAAGTCAGAGGTGGCGAAACCCGACAGGACTAT
AAAGATACCAGGCGTTTCCCCCTGGAAGCTCCCTCGTGCGCTCTCCTGTTCCGACCCTGCCGCTTACCGG
ATACCTGTCCGCCTTTCTCCCTTCGGGAAGCGTGGCGCTTTCTCATAGCTCACGCTGTAGGTATCTCAGT
TCGGTGTAGGTCGTTCGCTCCAAGCTGGGCTGTGTGCACGAACCCCCCGTTCAGCCCGACCGCTGCGCCT
TATCCGGTAACTATCGTCTTGAGTCCAACCCGGTAAGACACGACTTATCGCCACTGGCAGCAGCCACTGG
TAACAGGATTAGCAGAGCGAGGTATGTAGGCGGTGCTACAGAGTTCTTGAAGTGGTGGCCTAACTACGGC
TACACTAGAAGAACAGTATTTGGTATCTGCGCTCTGCTGAAGCCAGTTACCTTCGGAAAAAGAGTTGGTA
GCTCTTGATCCGGCAAACAAACCACCGCTGGTAGCGGTGGTTTTTTTGTTTGCAAGCAGCAGATTACGCG
CAGAAAAAAAGGATCTCAAGAAGATCCTTTGATCTTTTCTACGGGGTCTGACGCTCAGTGGAACGAAAAC
TCACGTTAAGGGATTTTGGTCATGAGATTATCAAAAAGGATCTTCACCTAGATCCTTTTAAATTAAAAAT
GAAGTTTTAAATCAATCTAAAGTATATATGAGTAAACTTGGTCTGACAGTTACCAATGCTTAATCAGTGA
GGCACCTATCTCAGCGATCTGTCTATTTCGTTCATCCATAGTTGCCTGACTCCCCGTCGTGTAGATAACT
ACGATACGGGAGGGCTTACCATCTGGCCCCAGTGCTGCAATGATACCGCGAGACCCACGCTCACCGGCTC
CAGATTTATCAGCAATAAACCAGCCAGCCGGAAGGGCCGAGCGCAGAAGTGGTCCTGCAACTTTATCCGC
CTCCATCCAGTCTATTAATTGTTGCCGGGAAGCTAGAGTAAGTAGTTCGCCAGTTAATAGTTTGCGCAAC
GTTGTTGCCATTGCTACAGGCATCGTGGTGTCACGCTCGTCGTTTGGTATGGCTTCATTCAGCTCCGGTT
CCCAACGATCAAGGCGAGTTACATGATCCCCCATGTTGTGCAAAAAAGCGGTTAGCTCCTTCGGTCCTCC
GATCGTTGTCAGAAGTAAGTTGGCCGCAGTGTTATCACTCATGGTTATGGCAGCACTGCATAATTCTCTT
ACTGTCATGCCATCCGTAAGATGCTTTTCTGTGACTGGTGAGTACTCAACCAAGTCATTCTGAGAATAGT
GTATGCGGCGACCGAGTTGCTCTTGCCCGGCGTCAATACGGGATAATACCGCGCCACATAGCAGAACTTT
AAAAGTGCTCATCATTGGAAAACGTTCTTCGGGGCGAAAACTCTCAAGGATCTTACCGCTGTTGAGATCC
AGTTCGATGTAACCCACTCGTGCACCCAACTGATCTTCAGCATCTTTTACTTTCACCAGCGTTTCTGGGT
GAGCAAAAACAGGAAGGCAAAATGCCGCAAAAAAGGGAATAAGGGCGACACGGAAATGTTGAATACTCAT
ACTCTTCCTTTTTCAATATTATTGAAGCATTTATCAGGGTTATTGTCTCATGAGCGGATACATATTTGAA
TGTATTTAGAAAAATAAACAAATAGGGGT
